>Addgene plasmid #17921 | pLKO.1 shFEN | addgene partial sequence | sequence record 23814 | 17921 with LKO.1-5'
CTATTCGATTCTTGGCTTNTATATCTTGTGGAAAGGACGAAACACCGGTCACTAAGCAGCACAATGATNA
CTCGAGTCATCATTGTGCTGCTTAGTGTTTTTGAATTCTCGACCTCGAGACAAATGGCAGTATTCATCCA
CAATTTTAAAAGAAAAGGGGGGATTGGGGGGTACAGTGCAGGGGAAAGAATAGTAGACATAATAGCAACA
GACATACAAACTAAAGAATTACAAAAACAAATTACAAAAATTCAAAATTTTCGGGTTTATTACAGGGACA
GCAGAGATCCACTTTGGCCGCGGCTCGAGGGGGTTGGGGTTGCGCCTTTTCCAAGGCAGCCCTGGGTTTG
CGCAGGGACGCGGCTGCTCTGGGCGTGGTTCCGGGAAACGCAGCGGCGCCGACCCTGGGTCTCGCACATT
CTTCACGTCCGTTCGCAGCGTCACCCGGATCTTCGCCGCTACCCTTGTGGGCCCCCCGGCGACGCTTCCT
GCTCCGCCCCTAAGTCGGGAAGGTTCCTTGCGGTTCGCGGCGTGCCGGACGTGACAAACGGAAGCCGCAC
GTCTCACTAGTACCCTCGCAGACGGACACCG
