[The description below was written by a language model from this plasmid's Addgene catalogue record.]
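Description:
pLKO.1 shFEN is a lentiviral RNAi plasmid built on the pLKO.1 puro backbone (about 7.2 kb without insert) and designed to knock down human FEN1, the gene encoding flap endonuclease 1 (also known as FEN-1, MF1 or RAD2). It is maintained in E. coli as a high-copy plasmid under ampicillin selection, and it carries a puromycin resistance marker so that transduced or transfected mammalian cells can be selected.

The payload is a short hairpin insert of roughly 50 bp, cloned by restriction digestion between the AgeI and EcoRI sites, both of which remain intact. No feature table accompanies the record and the promoter is not stated. In the standard pLKO.1 design, this cloning position lies downstream of a human U6 RNA polymerase III promoter, which transcribes the hairpin so that cellular RNAi machinery can process it into an siRNA against the target mRNA. The hairpin and the puromycin cassette sit between lentiviral long terminal repeats. As a transfer vector, the plasmid is normally co-delivered with separate packaging and envelope plasmids to produce replication-incompetent particles that integrate the cassette stably into target cells.

The depositor notes a single 20-nucleotide target sequence within FEN1. The associated publication concerns the contribution of flap endonuclease 1 to telomere stability, so the construct's evident use is stable depletion of FEN1 in human cells to study the consequences for telomere maintenance and related aspects of DNA replication and repair. The record lists distribution on academic and nonprofit terms only.
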