Addgene plasmid #17921: pLKO.1 shFEN
Depositing lab: Sheila Stewart. Depositing organization: Washington University in Saint Louis. Publication: Flap endonuclease 1 contributes to telomere stability. Saharia A, Guittat L, Crocker S, Lim A, Steffen M, Kulkarni S, Stewart SA. Curr Biol. 2008 Apr 8. 18(7):496-500. 10.1016/j.cub.2008.02.071 PubMed 18394896.
Backbone
  Vector backbone: pLKO.1 puro
  Backbone size w/o insert (bp): 7200
  Vector type: Mammalian Expression, Lentiviral, RNAi
  Selectable markers: Puromycin
Growth in bacteria
  Bacterial resistance: Ampicillin, 100 μg/mL
  Growth temperature: 37°C
  Growth strain: DH5alpha
  Copy number: High Copy
Gene/Insert
  Gene/Insert name: shFEN (alt name: FEN1)
  Species: H. sapiens (human)
  Insert size (bp): 50
  Entrez Gene: FEN1 (a.k.a. FEN-1, MF1, RAD2)
  Cloning method: Restriction Enzyme; 5′ cloning site Age1 (not destroyed); 3′ cloning site EcoR1 (not destroyed)
  Sequencing primers: 5′ NA
Terms and licenses: Academic/Nonprofit Terms; Industry Terms: Not Available to Industry
Depositor comments: Target sequence: TCACTAAGCAGCACAATGAT
How to cite: pLKO.1 shFEN was a gift from Sheila Stewart (Addgene plasmid # 17921 ; http://n2t.net/addgene:17921 ; RRID:Addgene_17921)
